>Addgene plasmid #127507 | INCTbiosyn-pEF-GFP(rc)7 | depositor full sequence | sequence record 244141 | Full Sequence
GTCGACATTGATTATTGACTAGATCATCGCGTGAGGCTCCGGTGCCCGTCAGTGGGCAGAGCGCACATCG
CCCACAGTCCCCGAGAAGTTGGGGGGAGGGGTCGGCAATTGAACCGGTGCCTAGAGAAGGTGGCGCGGGG
TAAACTGGGAAAGTGATGTCGTGTACTGGCTCCGCCTTTTTCCCGAGGGTGGGGGAGAACCGTATATAAG
TGCAGTAGTCGCCGTGAACGTTCTTTTTCGCAACGGGTTTGCCGCCAGAACACAGGTAAGTGCCGTGTGT
GGTTCCCGCGGGCCTGGCCTCTTTACGGGTTATGGCCCTTGCGTGCCTTGAATTACTTCCACGCCCCTGG
CTGCAGTACGTGATTCTTGATCCCGAGCTTCGGGTTGGAAGTGGGTGGGAGAGTTCGAGGCCTTGCGCTT
AAGGAGCCCCTTCGCCTCGTGCTTGAGTTGAGGCCTGGCCTGGGCGCTGGGGCCGCCGCGTGCGAATCTG
GTGGCACCTTCGCGCCTGTCTCGCTGCTTTCGATAAGTCTCTAGCCATTTAAAATTTTTGATGACCTGCT
GCGACGCTTTTTTTCTGGCAAGATAGTCTTGTAAATGCGGGCCAAGATCTGCACACTGGTATTTCGGTTT
TTGGGGCCGCGGGCGGCGACGGGGCCCGTGCGTCCCAGCGCACATGTTCGGCGAGGCGGGGCCTGCGAGC
GCGGCCACCGAGAATCGGACGGGGGTAGTCTCAAGCTGGCCGGCCTGCTCTGGTGCCTGGCCTCGCGCCG
CCGTGTATCGCCCCGCCCTGGGCGGCAAGGCTGGCCCGGTCGGCACCAGTTGCGTGAGCGGAAAGATGGC
CGCTTCCCGGCCCTGCTGCAGGGAGCTCAAAATGGAGGACGCGGCGCTCGGGAGAGCGGGCGGGTGAGTC
ACCCACACAAAGGAAAAGGGCCTTTCCGTCCTCAGCCGTCGCTTCATGTGACTCCACGGAGTACCGGGCG
CCGTCCAGGCACCTCGATTAGTTCTCGAGCTTTTGGAGTACGTCGTCTTTAGGTTGGGGGGAGGGGTTTT
ATGCGATGGAGTTTCCCCACACTGAGTGGGTGGAGACTGAAGTTAGGCCAGCTTGGCACTTGATGTAATT
CTCCTTGGAATTTGCCCTTTTTGAGTTTGGATCTTGGTTCATTCTCAAGCCTCAGACAGTGGTTCAAAGT
TTTTTTCTTCCATTTCAGGTGTCGTGAGGAATTCTGCAGTCGACGGTACCGCGGGCCCGGGATCCACCGG
TCGCCACCAGACGAGAAACGTTCCGTCCGTCTGGGTCAGTTGGGCAAAGTTGATGACCGGGTCGTCCGTT
CCTTTTACTTGTACAGCTCGTCCATGCCGAGAGTGATCCCGGCGGCGGTCACGAACTCCAGCAGGACCAT
GTGATCGCGCTTCTCGTTGGGGTCTTTGCTCAGGGCGGACTGGGTGCTCAGGTAGTGGTTGTCGGGCAGC
AGCACGGGGCCGTCGCCGATGGGGGTGTTCTGCTGGTAGTGGTCGGCGAGCTGCACGCTGCCGTCCTCGA
TGTTGTGGCGGATCTTGAAGTTCACCTTGATGCCGTTCTTCTGCTTGTCGGCCATGATATAGACGTTGTG
GCTGTTGTAGTTGTACTCCAGCTTGTGCCCCAGGATGTTGCCGTCCTCCTTGAAGTCGATGCCCTTCAGC
TCGATGCGGTTCACCAGGGTGTCGCCCTCGAACTTCACCTCGGCGCGGGTCTTGTAGTTGCCGTCGTCCT
TGAAGAAGATGGTGCGCTCCTGGACGTAGCCTTCGGGCATGGCGGACTTGAAGAAGTCGTGCTGCTTCAT
GTGGTCGGGGTAGCGGCTGAAGCACTGCACGCCGTAGGTCAGGGTGGTCACGAGGGTGGGCCAGGGCACG
GGCAGCTTGCCGGTGGTGCAGATGAACTTCAGGGTCAGCTTGCCGTAGGTGGCATCGCCCTCGCCCTCGC
CGGACACGCTGAACTTGTGGCCGTTTACGTCGCCGTCCAGCTCGACCAGGATGGGCACCACCCCGGTGAA
CAGCTCCTCGCCCTTGCTCACCATAAGCTGAACCTGCGTAAAAGTTAAGGTTAGGCATGTAAACTTAACT
CTCACACAGGTTTATAACACCAGCGGCCGCACTCCTCAGGTGCAGGCTGCCTATCAGAAGGTGGTGGCTG
GTGTGGCCAATGCCCTGGCTCACAAATACCACTGAGATCTTTTTCCCTCTGCCAAAAATTATGGGGACAT
CATGAAGCCCCTTGAGCATCTGACTTCTGGCTAATAAAGGAAATTTATTTTCATTGCAATAGTGTGTTGG
AATTTTTTGTGTCTCTCACTCGGAAGGACATATGGGAGGGCAAATCATTTAAAACATCAGAATGAGTATT
TGGTTTAGAGTTTGGCAACATATGCCATATGCTGGCTGCCATGAACAAAGGTGGCTATAAAGAGGTCATC
AGTATATGAAACAGCCCCCTGCTGTCCATTCCTTATTCCATAGAAAAGCCTTGACTTGAGGTTAGATTTT
TTTTATATTTTGTTTTGTGTTATTTTTTTCTTTAACATCCCTAAAATTTTCCTTACATGTTTTACTAGCC
AGATTTTTCCTCCTCTCCTGACTACTCCCAGTCATAGCTGTCCCTCTTCTCTTATGAAGATCCCTCGACC
TGCAGCCCAAGCTTGGCGTAATCATGGTCATAGCTGTTTCCTGTGTGAAATTGTTATCCGCTCACAATTC
CACACAACATACGAGCCGGAAGCATAAAGTGTAAAGCCTGGGGTGCCTAATGAGTGAGCTAACTCACATT
AATTGCGTTGCGCTCACTGCCCGCTTTCCAGTCGGGAAACCTGTCGTGCCAGCGGATCCGCATCTCAATT
AGTCAGCAACCATAGTCCCGCCCCTAACTCCGCCCATCCCGCCCCTAACTCCGCCCAGTTCCGCCCATTC
TCCGCCCCATGGCTGACTAATTTTTTTTATTTATGCAGAGGCCGAGGCCGCCTCGGCCTCTGAGCTATTC
CAGAAGTAGTGAGGAGGCTTTTTTGGAGGCCTAGGCTTTTGCAAAAAGCTAACTTGTTTATTGCAGCTTA
TAATGGTTACAAATAAAGCAATAGCATCACAAATTTCACAAATAAAGCATTTTTTTCACTGCATTCTAGT
TGTGGTTTGTCCAAACTCATCAATGTATCTTATCATGTCTGGATCCGCTGCATTAATGAATCGGCCAACG
CGCGGGGAGAGGCGGTTTGCGTATTGGGCGCTCTTCCGCTTCCTCGCTCACTGACTCGCTGCGCTCGGTC
GTTCGGCTGCGGCGAGCGGTATCAGCTCACTCAAAGGCGGTAATACGGTTATCCACAGAATCAGGGGATA
ACGCAGGAAAGAACATGTGAGCAAAAGGCCAGCAAAAGGCCAGGAACCGTAAAAAGGCCGCGTTGCTGGC
GTTTTTCCATAGGCTCCGCCCCCCTGACGAGCATCACAAAAATCGACGCTCAAGTCAGAGGTGGCGAAAC
CCGACAGGACTATAAAGATACCAGGCGTTTCCCCCTGGAAGCTCCCTCGTGCGCTCTCCTGTTCCGACCC
TGCCGCTTACCGGATACCTGTCCGCCTTTCTCCCTTCGGGAAGCGTGGCGCTTTCTCAATGCTCACGCTG
TAGGTATCTCAGTTCGGTGTAGGTCGTTCGCTCCAAGCTGGGCTGTGTGCACGAACCCCCCGTTCAGCCC
GACCGCTGCGCCTTATCCGGTAACTATCGTCTTGAGTCCAACCCGGTAAGACACGACTTATCGCCACTGG
CAGCAGCCACTGGTAACAGGATTAGCAGAGCGAGGTATGTAGGCGGTGCTACAGAGTTCTTGAAGTGGTG
GCCTAACTACGGCTACACTAGAAGGACAGTATTTGGTATCTGCGCTCTGCTGAAGCCAGTTACCTTCGGA
AAAAGAGTTGGTAGCTCTTGATCCGGCAAACAAACCACCGCTGGTAGCGGTGGTTTTTTTGTTTGCAAGC
AGCAGATTACGCGCAGAAAAAAAGGATCTCAAGAAGATCCTTTGATCTTTTCTACGGGGTCTGACGCTCA
GTGGAACGAAAACTCACGTTAAGGGATTTTGGTCATGAGATTATCAAAAAGGATCTTCACCTAGATCCTT
TTAAATTAAAAATGAAGTTTTAAATCAATCTAAAGTATATATGAGTAAACTTGGTCTGACAGTTACCAAT
GCTTAATCAGTGAGGCACCTATCTCAGCGATCTGTCTATTTCGTTCATCCATAGTTGCCTGACTCCCCGT
CGTGTAGATAACTACGATACGGGAGGGCTTACCATCTGGCCCCAGTGCTGCAATGATACCGCGAGACCCA
CGCTCACCGGCTCCAGATTTATCAGCAATAAACCAGCCAGCCGGAAGGGCCGAGCGCAGAAGTGGTCCTG
CAACTTTATCCGCCTCCATCCAGTCTATTAATTGTTGCCGGGAAGCTAGAGTAAGTAGTTCGCCAGTTAA
TAGTTTGCGCAACGTTGTTGCCATTGCTACAGGCATCGTGGTGTCACGCTCGTCGTTTGGTATGGCTTCA
TTCAGCTCCGGTTCCCAACGATCAAGGCGAGTTACATGATCCCCCATGTTGTGCAAAAAAGCGGTTAGCT
CCTTCGGTCCTCCGATCGTTGTCAGAAGTAAGTTGGCCGCAGTGTTATCACTCATGGTTATGGCAGCACT
GCATAATTCTCTTACTGTCATGCCATCCGTAAGATGCTTTTCTGTGACTGGTGAGTACTCAACCAAGTCA
TTCTGAGAATAGTGTATGCGGCGACCGAGTTGCTCTTGCCCGGCGTCAATACGGGATAATACCGCGCCAC
ATAGCAGAACTTTAAAAGTGCTCATCATTGGAAAACGTTCTTCGGGGCGAAAACTCTCAAGGATCTTACC
GCTGTTGAGATCCAGTTCGATGTAACCCACTCGTGCACCCAACTGATCTTCAGCATCTTTTACTTTCACC
AGCGTTTCTGGGTGAGCAAAAACAGGAAGGCAAAATGCCGCAAAAAAGGGAATAAGGGCGACACGGAAAT
GTTGAATACTCATACTCTTCCTTTTTCAATATTATTGAAGCATTTATCAGGGTTATTGTCTCATGAGCGG
ATACATATTTGAATGTATTTAGAAAAATAAACAAATAGGGGTTCCGCGCACATTTCCCCGAAAAGTGCCA
CCTG
Features (pLannotate 1.2.2; 18 found; start..end, strand, type, name):
      4..22      +  enhancer       CMV enhancer (fragment): human cytomegalovirus immediate early enhancer
     36..1217    +  promoter       EF-1α promoter: strong constitutive promoter for human elongation factor EF-1α
   1219..1255    +  misc_feature   MCS (fragment): multiple cloning site
   1270..1344    -  CDS            ytlA (fragment): YTLA_BACSU - Also known as ytlB. Protein inferred from homology: Swiss-Prot protein existence level 3. From Bacillus subtilis (strain 168).
   1335..2054    -  CDS            EGFP: the original enhanced GFP (Yang et al., 1996) mammalian codon-optimized
   2131..2202    +  CDS            HBB (fragment): HBB_PONPY - Experimental evidence at transcript level: Swiss-Prot protein existence level 2. Involved in oxygen transport from the lung to the various peripheral tissues. From Pongo pygmaeus (Bornean orangutan).
   2273..2328    +  polyA_signal   β-globin poly(A) signal: rabbit β-globin polyadenylation signal (Gil and Proudfoot, 1987)
   2711..2727    -  protein_bind   lac operator: The lac repressor binds to the lac operator to inhibit transcription in E. coli. This inhibition can be relieved by adding lactose or isopropyl-β-D-thiogalactopyranoside (IPTG). lac repressor encoded by lacI
   2735..2765    -  promoter       lac promoter: promoter for the E. coli lac operon
   2780..2801    -  protein_bind   CAP binding site: CAP binding activates transcription in the presence of cAMP. E. coli catabolite activator protein
   2814..2853    -  CDS            lacI (fragment): lac repressor; lacI; The lac repressor binds to the lac operator to inhibit transcription in E. coli. This inhibition can be relieved by adding lactose or isopropyl-β-D-thiogalactopyranoside (IPTG).
   2860..2882    +  promoter       SV40 promoter (fragment): SV40 enhancer and early promoter
   2906..3041    +  rep_origin     SV40 ori: SV40 origin of replication
   3061..3195    +  polyA_signal   SV40 poly(A) signal: SV40 polyadenylation signal
   3197..3251    -  CDS            lacI (fragment): lac repressor; lacI; The lac repressor binds to the lac operator to inhibit transcription in E. coli. This inhibition can be relieved by adding lactose or isopropyl-β-D-thiogalactopyranoside (IPTG).
   3434..4022    -  rep_origin     ori: high-copy-number ColE1/pMB1/pBR322/pUC origin of replication
   4193..5053    -  CDS            AmpR: β-lactamase; bla; confers resistance to ampicillin, carbenicillin, and related antibiotics
   5054..5158    -  promoter       AmpR promoter: bla
