>Addgene plasmid #127507 | INCTbiosyn-pEF-GFP(rc)7 | addgene full sequence | sequence record 250746 | Addgene NGS Result
TCCGCGCACATTTCCCCGAAAAGTGCCACCTGGGTCGACATTGATTATTGACTAGATCATCGCGTGAGGC
TCCGGTGCCCGTCAGTGGGCAGAGCGCACATCGCCCACAGTCCCCGAGAAGTTGGGGGGAGGGGTCGGCA
ATTGAACCGGTGCCTAGAGAAGGTGGCGCGGGGTAAACTGGGAAAGTGATGTCGTGTACTGGCTCCGCCT
TTTTCCCGAGGGTGGGGGAGAACCGTATATAAGTGCAGTAGTCGCCGTGAACGTTCTTTTTCGCAACGGG
TTTGCCGCCAGAACACAGGTAAGTGCCGTGTGTGGTTCCCGCGGGCCTGGCCTCTTTACGGGTTATGGCC
CTTGCGTGCCTTGAATTACTTCCACGCCCCTGGCTGCAGTACGTGATTCTTGATCCCGAGCTTCGGGTTG
GAAGTGGGTGGGAGAGTTCGAGGCCTTGCGCTTAAGGAGCCCCTTCGCCTCGTGCTTGAGTTGAGGCCTG
GCCTGGGCGCTGGGGCCGCCGCGTGCGAATCTGGTGGCACCTTCGCGCCTGTCTCGCTGCTTTCGATAAG
TCTCTAGCCATTTAAAATTTTTGATGACCTGCTGCGACGCTTTTTTTCTGGCAAGATAGTCTTGTAAATG
CGGGCCAAGATCTGCACACTGGTATTTCGGTTTTTGGGGCCGCGGGCGGCGACGGGGCCCGTGCGTCCCA
GCGCACATGTTCGGCGAGGCGGGGCCTGCGAGCGCGGCCACCGAGAATCGGACGGGGGTAGTCTCAAGCT
GGCCGGCCTGCTCTGGTGCCTGGCCTCGCGCCGCCGTGTATCGCCCCGCCCTGGGCGGCAAGGCTGGCCC
GGTCGGCACCAGTTGCGTGAGCGGAAAGATGGCCGCTTCCCGGCCCTGCTGCAGGGAGCTCAAAATGGAG
GACGCGGCGCTCGGGAGAGCGGGCGGGTGAGTCACCCACACAAAGGAAAAGGGCCTTTCCGTCCTCAGCC
GTCGCTTCATGTGACTCCACGGAGTACCGGGCGCCGTCCAGGCACCTCGATTAGTTCTCGAGCTTTTGGA
GTACGTCGTCTTTAGGTTGGGGGGAGGGGTTTTATGCGATGGAGTTTCCCCACACTGAGTGGGTGGAGAC
TGAAGTTAGGCCAGCTTGGCACTTGATGTAATTCTCCTTGGAATTTGCCCTTTTTGAGTTTGGATCTTGG
TTCATTCTCAAGCCTCAGACAGTGGTTCAAAGTTTTTTTCTTCCATTTCAGGTGTCGTGAGGAATTCTGC
AGTCGACGGTACCGCGGGCCCGGGATCCACCGGTCGCCACCAGACGAGAAACGTTCCGTCCGTCTGGGTC
AGTTGGGCAAAGTTGATGACCGGGTCGTCCGTTCCTTTTACTTGTACAGCTCGTCCATGCCGAGAGTGAT
CCCGGCGGCGGTCACGAACTCCAGCAGGACCATGTGATCGCGCTTCTCGTTGGGGTCTTTGCTCAGGGCG
GACTGGGTGCTCAGGTAGTGGTTGTCGGGCAGCAGCACGGGGCCGTCGCCGATGGGGGTGTTCTGCTGGT
AGTGGTCGGCGAGCTGCACGCTGCCGTCCTCGATGTTGTGGCGGATCTTGAAGTTCACCTTGATGCCGTT
CTTCTGCTTGTCGGCCATGATATAGACGTTGTGGCTGTTGTAGTTGTACTCCAGCTTGTGCCCCAGGATG
TTGCCGTCCTCCTTGAAGTCGATGCCCTTCAGCTCGATGCGGTTCACCAGGGTGTCGCCCTCGAACTTCA
CCTCGGCGCGGGTCTTGTAGTTGCCGTCGTCCTTGAAGAAGATGGTGCGCTCCTGGACGTAGCCTTCGGG
CATGGCGGACTTGAAGAAGTCGTGCTGCTTCATGTGGTCGGGGTAGCGGCTGAAGCACTGCACGCCGTAG
GTCAGGGTGGTCACGAGGGTGGGCCAGGGCACGGGCAGCTTGCCGGTGGTGCAGATGAACTTCAGGGTCA
GCTTGCCGTAGGTGGCATCGCCCTCGCCCTCGCCGGACACGCTGAACTTGTGGCCGTTTACGTCGCCGTC
CAGCTCGACCAGGATGGGCACCACCCCGGTGAACAGCTCCTCGCCCTTGCTCACCATAAGCTGAACCTGC
GTAAAAGTTAAGGTTAGGCATGTAAACTTAACTCTCACACAGGTTTATAACACCAGCGGCCGCACTCCTC
AGGTGCAGGCTGCCTATCAGAAGGTGGTGGCTGGTGTGGCCAATGCCCTGGCTCACAAATACCACTGAGA
TCTTTTTCCCTCTGCCAAAAATTATGGGGACATCATGAAGCCCCTTGAGCATCTGACTTCTGGCTAATAA
AGGAAATTTATTTTCATTGCAATAGTGTGTTGGAATTTTTTGTGTCTCTCACTCGGAAGGACATATGGGA
GGGCAAATCATTTAAAACATCAGAATGAGTATTTGGTTTAGAGTTTGGCAACATATGCCCATATGCTGGC
TGCCATGAACAAAGGTTGGCTATAAAGAGGTCATCAGTATATGAAACAGCCCCCTGCTGTCCATTCCTTA
TTCCATAGAAAAGCCTTGACTTGAGGTTAGATTTTTTTTATATTTTGTTTTGTGTTATTTTTTTCTTTAA
CATCCCTAAAATTTTCCTTACATGTTTTACTAGCCAGATTTTTCCTCCTCTCCTGACTACTCCCAGTCAT
AGCTGTCCCTCTTCTCTTATGGAGATCCCTCGACCTGCAGCCCAAGCTTGGCGTAATCATGGTCATAGCT
GTTTCCTGTGTGAAATTGTTATCCGCTCACAATTCCACACAACATACGAGCCGGAAGCATAAAGTGTAAA
GCCTGGGGTGCCTAATGAGTGAGCTAACTCACATTAATTGCGTTGCGCTCACTGCCCGCTTTCCAGTCGG
GAAACCTGTCGTGCCAGCGGATCCGCATCTCAATTAGTCAGCAACCATAGTCCCGCCCCTAACTCCGCCC
ATCCCGCCCCTAACTCCGCCCAGTTCCGCCCATTCTCCGCCCCATGGCTGACTAATTTTTTTTATTTATG
CAGAGGCCGAGGCCGCCTCGGCCTCTGAGCTATTCCAGAAGTAGTGAGGAGGCTTTTTTGGAGGCCTAGG
CTTTTGCAAAAAGCTAACTTGTTTATTGCAGCTTATAATGGTTACAAATAAAGCAATAGCATCACAAATT
TCACAAATAAAGCATTTTTTTCACTGCATTCTAGTTGTGGTTTGTCCAAACTCATCAATGTATCTTATCA
TGTCTGGATCCGCTGCATTAATGAATCGGCCAACGCGCGGGGAGAGGCGGTTTGCGTATTGGGCGCTCTT
CCGCTTCCTCGCTCACTGACTCGCTGCGCTCGGTCGTTCGGCTGCGGCGAGCGGTATCAGCTCACTCAAA
GGCGGTAATACGGTTATCCACAGAATCAGGGGATAACGCAGGAAAGAACATGTGAGCAAAAGGCCAGCAA
AAGGCCAGGAACCGTAAAAAGGCCGCGTTGCTGGCGTTTTTCCATAGGCTCCGCCCCCCTGACGAGCATC
ACAAAAATCGACGCTCAAGTCAGAGGTGGCGAAACCCGACAGGACTATAAAGATACCAGGCGTTTCCCCC
TGGAAGCTCCCTCGTGCGCTCTCCTGTTCCGACCCTGCCGCTTACCGGATACCTGTCCGCCTTTCTCCCT
TCGGGAAGCGTGGCGCTTTCTCATAGCTCACGCTGTAGGTATCTCAGTTCGGTGTAGGTCGTTCGCTCCA
AGCTGGGCTGTGTGCACGAACCCCCCGTTCAGCCCGACCGCTGCGCCTTATCCGGTAACTATCGTCTTGA
GTCCAACCCGGTAAGACACGACTTATCGCCACTGGCAGCAGCCACTGGTAACAGGATTAGCAGAGCGAGG
TATGTAGGCGGTGCTACAGAGTTCTTGAAGTGGTGGCCTAACTACGGCTACACTAGAAGAACAGTATTTG
GTATCTGCGCTCTGCTGAAGCCAGTTACCTTCGGAAAAAGAGTTGGTAGCTCTTGATCCGGCAAACAAAC
CACCGCTGGTAGCGGTGGTTTTTTTGTTTGCAAGCAGCAGATTACGCGCAGAAAAAAAGGATCTCAAGAA
GATCCTTTGATCTTTTCTACGGGGTCTGACGCTCAGTGGAACGAAAACTCACGTTAAGGGATTTTGGTCA
TGAGATTATCAAAAAGGATCTTCACCTAGATCCTTTTAAATTAAAAATGAAGTTTTAAATCAATCTAAAG
TATATATGAGTAAACTTGGTCTGACAGTTACCAATGCTTAATCAGTGAGGCACCTATCTCAGCGATCTGT
CTATTTCGTTCATCCATAGTTGCCTGACTCCCCGTCGTGTAGATAACTACGATACGGGAGGGCTTACCAT
CTGGCCCCAGTGCTGCAATGATACCGCGAGACCCACGCTCACCGGCTCCAGATTTATCAGCAATAAACCA
GCCAGCCGGAAGGGCCGAGCGCAGAAGTGGTCCTGCAACTTTATCCGCCTCCATCCAGTCTATTAATTGT
TGCCGGGAAGCTAGAGTAAGTAGTTCGCCAGTTAATAGTTTGCGCAACGTTGTTGCCATTGCTACAGGCA
TCGTGGTGTCACGCTCGTCGTTTGGTATGGCTTCATTCAGCTCCGGTTCCCAACGATCAAGGCGAGTTAC
ATGATCCCCCATGTTGTGCAAAAAAGCGGTTAGCTCCTTCGGTCCTCCGATCGTTGTCAGAAGTAAGTTG
GCCGCAGTGTTATCACTCATGGTTATGGCAGCACTGCATAATTCTCTTACTGTCATGCCATCCGTAAGAT
GCTTTTCTGTGACTGGTGAGTACTCAACCAAGTCATTCTGAGAATAGTGTATGCGGCGACCGAGTTGCTC
TTGCCCGGCGTCAATACGGGATAATACCGCGCCACATAGCAGAACTTTAAAAGTGCTCATCATTGGAAAA
CGTTCTTCGGGGCGAAAACTCTCAAGGATCTTACCGCTGTTGAGATCCAGTTCGATGTAACCCACTCGTG
CACCCAACTGATCTTCAGCATCTTTTACTTTCACCAGCGTTTCTGGGTGAGCAAAAACAGGAAGGCAAAA
TGCCGCAAAAAAGGGAATAAGGGCGACACGGAAATGTTGAATACTCATACTCTTCCTTTTTCAATATTAT
TGAAGCATTTATCAGGGTTATTGTCTCATGAGCGGATACATATTTGAATGTATTTAGAAAAATAAACAAA
TAGGGGT
Features (pLannotate 1.2.2; 18 found; start..end, strand, type, name):
     37..55      +  enhancer       CMV enhancer (fragment): human cytomegalovirus immediate early enhancer
     69..1250    +  promoter       EF-1α promoter: strong constitutive promoter for human elongation factor EF-1α
   1252..1288    +  misc_feature   MCS (fragment): multiple cloning site
   1303..1377    -  CDS            ytlA (fragment): YTLA_BACSU - Also known as ytlB. Protein inferred from homology: Swiss-Prot protein existence level 3. From Bacillus subtilis (strain 168).
   1368..2087    -  CDS            EGFP: the original enhanced GFP (Yang et al., 1996) mammalian codon-optimized
   2164..2235    +  CDS            HBB (fragment): HBB_PONPY - Experimental evidence at transcript level: Swiss-Prot protein existence level 2. Involved in oxygen transport from the lung to the various peripheral tissues. From Pongo pygmaeus (Bornean orangutan).
   2306..2361    +  polyA_signal   β-globin poly(A) signal: rabbit β-globin polyadenylation signal (Gil and Proudfoot, 1987)
   2746..2762    -  protein_bind   lac operator: The lac repressor binds to the lac operator to inhibit transcription in E. coli. This inhibition can be relieved by adding lactose or isopropyl-β-D-thiogalactopyranoside (IPTG). lac repressor encoded by lacI
   2770..2800    -  promoter       lac promoter: promoter for the E. coli lac operon
   2815..2836    -  protein_bind   CAP binding site: CAP binding activates transcription in the presence of cAMP. E. coli catabolite activator protein
   2849..2888    -  CDS            lacI (fragment): lac repressor; lacI; The lac repressor binds to the lac operator to inhibit transcription in E. coli. This inhibition can be relieved by adding lactose or isopropyl-β-D-thiogalactopyranoside (IPTG).
   2895..2917    +  promoter       SV40 promoter (fragment): SV40 enhancer and early promoter
   2941..3076    +  rep_origin     SV40 ori: SV40 origin of replication
   3096..3230    +  polyA_signal   SV40 poly(A) signal: SV40 polyadenylation signal
   3232..3286    -  CDS            lacI (fragment): lac repressor; lacI; The lac repressor binds to the lac operator to inhibit transcription in E. coli. This inhibition can be relieved by adding lactose or isopropyl-β-D-thiogalactopyranoside (IPTG).
   3469..4057    -  rep_origin     ori: high-copy-number ColE1/pMB1/pBR322/pUC origin of replication
   4228..5088    -  CDS            AmpR: β-lactamase; bla; confers resistance to ampicillin, carbenicillin, and related antibiotics
   5089..6       -  promoter       AmpR promoter (across the origin): bla
