[The description below was written by a language model from this plasmid's Addgene catalogue record and pLannotate feature annotations shown in this document.]
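Description:
INCTbiosyn-pEF-GFP(rc)7 is a mammalian expression plasmid of about 5.2 kb, built on the pEF-GFP backbone, that serves as a reporter "switch" vector for a serine integrase designated integrase 7. It is propagated in E. coli as a high-copy plasmid through a ColE1/pUC-type origin and selected with ampicillin via the β-lactamase gene and its own promoter. The backbone also carries an SV40 origin of replication with an adjacent SV40 poly(A) signal, plus remnants of lac regulatory elements that have no evident role in the design. No mammalian selection marker is annotated.

The payload is an 853 bp cassette that replaced the original forward EGFP of pEF-GFP. A human EF-1α promoter sits in the forward orientation, followed by a short multiple cloning site fragment and then the EGFP coding sequence on the opposite strand, with a rabbit β-globin polyadenylation signal downstream. Because the reading frame is inverted relative to the promoter, no functional EGFP should be produced in the resting state. According to the record, the inverted EGFP is flanked by attB and attP sites for integrase 7. These sites are not annotated as such in the feature tables, and the short "ytlA" and "HBB" hits bordering EGFP are probably incidental homology matches to the flanking sequences. When the cognate integrase is supplied, recombination between the sites is expected to flip the intervening segment into the sense orientation, turning on fluorescence. The plasmid is thus used to test integrase-controlled genetic switches in eukaryotic cells. One depositor comment refers to integrase 2 sites when citing the source of the att sequences, which is inconsistent with the rest of the record. The depositor and sequencing-derived records differ by only a few nucleotides and have identical feature content.
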