Addgene plasmid #127507: INCTbiosyn-pEF-GFP(rc)7
Purpose: Plasmid has an EF1 alpha promoter in a forward sequence orientation and an inverted EGFP coding sequence (reverse complement) flanked by attB and attP integrase 7 attachment sites.
Depositing lab: Martin Bonamino. Depositing organization: Instituto Nacional de Cancer (INCA). Publication: Genetic switches designed for eukaryotic cells and controlled by serine integrases. Gomide MS, Sales TT, Barros LRC, Limia CG, de Oliveira MA, Florentino LH, Barros LMG, Robledo ML, Jose GPC, Almeida MSM, Lima RN, Rehen SK, Lacorte C, Melo EO, Murad AM, Bonamino MH, Coelho CM, Rech E. Commun Biol. 2020 May 22;3(1):255. doi: 10.1038/s42003-020-0971-8. PubMed 32444777.
Backbone
  Vector backbone: pEF-GFP
  Vector type: Mammalian Expression
Growth in bacteria
  Bacterial resistance: Ampicillin, 100 μg/mL
  Growth temperature: 37°C
  Growth strain: DH5alpha
  Copy number: High Copy
Gene/Insert
  Gene/Insert name: EGFP reverse complement coding sequence flanked by attB/attP Integrase 7 attachment sites. (alt name: Switch vector INT 7)
  Species: H. sapiens (human)
  Insert size (bp): 853
  Cloning method: Unknown
Terms and licenses: Academic/Nonprofit Terms; Industry Terms: Not Available to Industry
Depositor comments: The EGFP coding sequence in a reverse complement orientation flanked by attB and attP integrase 7 attachment sites were cloned into pEF-GFP plasmid (Addgene #11154) replacing the original EGFP forward coding sequence. The attB/P integrase 2 attachment sites sequences were obtained from Yang, L. et al. Nat. Methods 11, 1261-1266 (2014).
How to cite: INCTbiosyn-pEF-GFP(rc)7 was a gift from Martin Bonamino (Addgene plasmid # 127507 ; http://n2t.net/addgene:127507 ; RRID:Addgene_127507)
